>Addgene plasmid #62570 | pJKR-O-mphR | depositor full sequence | sequence record 119410 | pJKR-O-mphR sequence 5516 bps
TCAGATCCTTCCGTATTTAGCCAGTATGTTCTCTAGACGGATCGCTTCATGTGGCAGGAGAAAAAAGGCT
GCACCGGTGCGTCAGCAGAATATGTGATACAGGATATATTCCGCTTCCTCGCTCACTGACTCGCTACGCT
CGGTCGTTCGACTGCGGCGAGCGGAAATGGCTTACGAACGGGGCGGAGATTTCCTGGAAGATGCCAGGAA
GATACTTAACAGGGAAGTGAGAGGGCCGCGGCAAAGCCGTTTTTCCATAGGCTCCGCCCCCCTGACAAGC
ATCACGAAATCTGACGCTCAAATCAGTGGTGGCGAAACCCGACAGGACTATAAAGATACCAGGCGTTTCC
CCCTGGCGGCTCCCTCGTGCGCTCTCCTGTTCCTGCCTTTCGGTTTACCGGTGTCATTCCGCTGTTATGG
CCGCGTTTGTCTCATTCCACGCCTGACACTCAGTTCCGGGTAGGCAGTTCGCTCCAAGCTGGACTGTATG
CACGAACCCCCCGTTCAGTCCGACCGCTGCGCCTTATCCGGTAACTATCGTCTTGAGTCCAACCCGGAAA
GACATGCAAAAGCACCACTGGCAGCAGCCACTGGTAATTGATTTAGAGGAGTTAGTCTTGAAGTCATGCG
CCGGTTAAGGCTAAACTGAAAGGACAAGTTTTGGTGACTGCGCTCCTCCAAGCCAGTTACCTCGGTTCAA
AGAGTTGGTAGCTCAGAGAACCTTCGAAAAACCGCCCTGCAAGGCGGTTTTTTCGTTTTCAGAGCAAGAG
ATTACGCGCAGACCAAAACGATCTCAAGAAGATCATCTTATTAAGGGGTCTGACGCTCAGTGGAACGAAA
ACTCACGTTAAGGGATTTTGGTCATGAGATTATCAAAAAGGATCTTCACCTAGATCCAGCGGTATCATCA
ACAGGCTTACCCGTCTTACTGTCAAGAGGACATCCGGTCAAATAAAACGAAAGGCTCAGTCGAAAGACTG
GGCCTTTCGTTTTGCTGAGGAGACTTAGGGACCCTTCGAACCCCAGAGTCCCGCTTATTTGCCGACTACC
TTGGTGATCTCGCCTTTCACGTAGTGGACAAATTCTTCCAACTGATCTGCGCGCGAGGCCAAGCGATCTT
CTTCTTGTCCAAGATAAGCCTGTCTAGCTTCAAGTATGACGGGCTGATATTGGGCCGGCAGGCGCTCCAT
TGCCCAGTCGGCAGCGACATCCTTCGGCGCGATTTTGCCGGTTACTGCGCTGTACCAAATGCGGGACAAC
GTAAGCACTACATTTCGCTCATCGCCAGCCCAGTCGGGCGGCGAGTTCCATAGCGTTAAGGTTTCATTTA
GCGCCTCAAATAGATCCTGTTCAGGAACCGGATCAAAGAGTTCCTCCGCCGCTGGACCTACCAAGGCAAC
GCTATGTTCTCTTGCTTTTGTCAGCAAGATAGCCAGATCAATGTCGATCGTGGCTGGCTCGAAGATACCT
GCAAGAATGTCATTGCGCTGCCATTCTCCAAATTGCAGTTCGCGCTTAGCTGGATAACGCCACGGAATGA
TGTCGTCGTGCACAACAATGGTGACTTCTACAGCGCGGAGAATCTCGCTCTCTCCAGGGGAAGCCGAAGT
TTCCAAAAGGTCGTTGATCAAAGCTCGCCGCGTTGTTTCATCAAGCCTTACGGTCACCGTAACCAGCAAA
TCAATATCACTGTGTGGCTTCAGGCCGCCATCCACTGCGGAGCCGTACAAATGTACGGCCAGCAACGTCG
GTTCGAGATGGCGCTCGATGACGCCAACTACCTCTGATAGTTGAGTCGATACTTCGGCGATCACCGCTTC
CCTCATGATGTTTAACTTTGTTTTAGGGCGACTGCCCTGCTGCGTAACATCGTTGCTGCTCCATAACATC
AAACATCGACCCACGGCGTAACGCGCTTGCTGCTTGGATGCCCGAGGCATAGACTGTACCCCAAAAAAAC
AGTCATAACAAGCCATGAAAACCGCCACTGCGCCGTTACCACCGCTGCGTTCGGTCAAGGTTCTGGACCA
GTTGCGTGAGCGCATGCGAAACGATCCTCATCCTGTCTCTTGATCAGATCTTGATCCCCTGCGCCATCAG
ATCCTTGGCGGCAAGAAAGCCATCCAGTTTACTTTGCAGGGCTTCCCAACCTTACCAGAGGGCGCCCCAG
CTGGCAATTCCGACGTCTGGCTGTTTTGGCGGATGAGAGAAGATTTTCAGCCTGATACAGATTAAATCAG
AACGCAGAAGCGGTCTGATAAAACAGAATTTGCCTGGCGGCAGTAGCGCGGTGGTCCCACCTGACCCCAT
GCCGAACTCAGAAGTGAAACGCCGTAGCGCCGATGGTAGTGTGGGGTCTCCCCATGCGAGAGTAGGGAAC
TGCCAGGCATCAAATAAAACGAAAGGCTCAGTCGAAAGACTGGGCCTTTCGTTTTATCTGTTGTTTGTCG
GTGAACGCTCTCCTGAGTAGGACAAATCCGCCGGGAGCGGATTTGAACGTTGCGAAGCAACGGCCCGGAG
GGTGGCGGGCAGGACGCCCGCCATAAACTGCCAGGCATCAAATTAAGCAGAAGGCCATCCTGACGGATGG
CCTTTTTGCGTTTCTACAAACTTGCTAGCAAGTAAGGCCGACGGATTGAATATAACCGACGTGACTGTTA
CATTTAGGTGGCTAAACCCGTCAACATTTAACTTTAAGAAGGAGATATACATATGGTGAGCAAGGGCGAG
GAGGATAACATGGCCATCATCAAGGAGTTCATGCGCTTCAAGGTGCACATGGAGGGCTCCGTGAACGGCC
ACGAGTTCGAGATCGAGGGCGAGGGCGAGGGCCGCCCCTACGAGGGCACCCAGACCGCCAAGCTGAAGGT
GACCAAGGGTGGCCCCCTGCCCTTCGCCTGGGACATCCTGTCCCCTCAGTTCATGTACGGCTCCAAGGCC
TACGTGAAGCACCCCGCCGACATCCCCGACTACTTGAAGCTGTCCTTCCCCGAGGGCTTCAAGTGGGAGC
GCGTGATGAACTTCGAGGACGGCGGCGTGGTGACCGTGACCCAGGACTCCTCCCTGCAGGACGGCGAGTT
CATCTACAAGGTGAAGCTGCGCGGCACCAACTTCCCCTCCGACGGCCCCGTAATGCAGAAGAAGACCATG
GGCTGGGAGGCCTCCTCCGAGCGGATGTACCCCGAGGACGGCGCCCTGAAGGGCGAGATCAAGCAGAGGC
TGAAGCTGAAGGACGGCGGCCACTACGACGCTGAGGTCAAGACCACCTACAAGGCCAAGAAGCCCGTGCA
GCTGCCCGGCGCCTACAACGTCAACATCAAGTTGGACATCACCTCCCACAACGAGGACTACACCATCGTG
GAACAGTACGAACGCGCCGAGGGCCGCCACTCCACCGGCGGCATGGACGAGCTGTACAAGTAACTAATGA
GTGAGCTAACTTACATTAATTGCGTTGCGCCTTAATTAACGGCACTCCTCAGCAAATATAATGACCCTCT
TGATAACCCAAGAGGGCATTTTTTAATGCCCATGGCGTTTACCACAGCTAACACCACGTCGTCCCTATCT
GCTGCCCTAGGTCTATGAGTGGTTGCTGGATAACTTTACGGGCATGCATAAGGCTCGTAGGCTATATTCA
GGGAGACCACAACGGTTTCCCTCTACAAATAATTTTGTTTAACTTTGAAATAAGGAGGTAATACAAATGC
CGCGTCCGAAACTGAAATCTGACGACGAAGTTCTGGAAGCGGCGACCGTTGTTCTGAAACGTTGCGGTCC
GATCGAATTCACCCTGTCTGGTGTTGCGAAAGAAGTTGGTCTGTCTCGTGCGGCGCTGATCCAGCGTTTC
ACCAACCGTGACACCCTGCTGGTTCGTATGATGGAACGTGGTGTTGAACAGGTTCGTCACTACCTGAACG
CGATCCCGATCGGTGCGGGTCCGCAGGGTCTGTGGGAATTCCTGCAGGTTCTGGTTCGTTCTATGAACAC
CCGTAACGACTTCTCTGTTAACTACCTGATCTCTTGGTACGAACTGCAGGTTCCGGAACTGCGTACCCTG
GCGATCCAGCGTAACCGTGCGGTTGTTGAAGGTATCCGTAAACGTCTGCCGCCGGGTGCGCCGGCGGCGG
CGGAACTGCTGCTGCACTCTGTTATCGCGGGTGCGACCATGCAGTGGGCGGTTGACCCGGACGGTGAACT
GGCGGACCACGTTCTGGCGCAGATCGCGGCGATCCTGTGCCTGATGTTCCCGGAACACGACGACTTCCAG
CTGCTGCAGCCGCACGCGTAATAACTAGTGCTTGGATTCTCACCAATAAAAAACGCCCGGCGGCAACCGA
GCGTTCTGAACAAATCCAGATGGAGTTCTGAGGTCATTACTGGATCTATCAACAGGAGTCCAAGCGAGCT
CGTAAACTTGGTCTGACAGCCCTTAACTTACTTATTAAATAATTTATAGCTATTGAAAAGAGATAAGAAT
TGTTCAAAGCTAATATTGTTTAAATCGTCAATTCCTGCATGTTTTAAGGAATTGTTAAATTGATTTTTTG
TAAATATTTTCTTGTATTCTTTGTTAACCCATTTCATAACGAAATAATTATACTTTTGTTTATCTTTGTG
TGATATTCTTGATTTTTTTCTACTTAATCTGATAAGTGAGCTATTCACTTTAGGTTTAGGATGAAAATAT
TCTCTTGGAACCATACTTAATATAGAAATATCAACTTCTGCCATTAAAAGTAATGCCAATGAGCGTTTTG
TATTTAATAATCTTTTAGCAAACCCGTATTCCACGATTAAATAAATCTCATTAGCTATACTATCAAAAAC
AATTTTGCGTATTATATCCGTACTTATGTTATAAGGTATATTACCATATATTTTATAGGATTGGTTTTTA
GGAAATTTAAACTGCAATATATCCTTGTTTAAAACTTGGAAATTATCGTGATCAACAAGTTTATTTTCTG
TAGTTTTGCATAATTTATGGTCTATTTCAATGGCAGTTACGAAATTACACCTCTTTACTAATTCAAGGGT
AAAATGGCCTTTTCCTGAGCCGATTTCAAAGATATTATCATGTTCATTTAATCTTATATTTGTCATTATT
TTATCTATATTATGTTTTGAAGTAATAAAGTTTTGACTGTGTTTTATATTTTTCTCGTTCATACTCTTCC
TTTTTCAATATTATTGAAGCATTTATCAGGGTTATTGTCTCATGAGCGGATACATATTTGAATGTATTTA
GAAAAATAAACAAATAGGGGTTCCGCGCACATTTCCCCGAAAAGTGCCACCTGACGTCTAAGAAACCATT
ATTATCATGACATTAACCTATAAAAATAGGCGTATCACGAGGCCCTTTCGTCTTCACTAAGCGACTAAAA
AATTGAATGTAGGAAACCAACATGCCAGTTCGAGCAATAACTAGCATAACCCCTTGGGGCCTCTAAACGG
GTCTTGAGGGGTTTTTTGCTGAAACCTCAGGCATTTGAGAAGCACACGGTCACACT
Features (pLannotate 1.2.2; 18 found; start..end, strand, type, name):
      1..36      -  CDS            Rep101(Ts) (fragment): temperature-sensitive version of the RepA protein needed for replication with the pSC101 origin (Armstrong et al., 1984); rep101 encoding an A56V mutation
    109..164     -  rep_origin     RSF ori (fragment): Plasmids containing the RSF 1030 origin of replication can be propagated in E. coli cells that contain additional plasmids with compatible origins.
    252..797     -  rep_origin     p15A ori: Plasmids containing the medium-copy-number p15A origin of replication can be propagated in E. coli cells that contain a second plasmid with the ColE1 origin.
    949..993     +  terminator     rrnB T1 terminator: transcription terminator T1 from the E. coli rrnB gene
   1038..1826    -  CDS            aadA: S3AD_ECOLX - Experimental evidence at protein level: Swiss-Prot protein existence level 1. Mediates bacterial resistance to the antibiotics streptomycin and spectinomycin. From Escherichia coli.
   1833..1889    -  CDS            GmR (fragment): gentamycin acetyltransferase; aacC1; confers resistance to gentamycin
   1975..2049    +  CDS            int (fragment): INT2_ECOLX - Protein inferred from homology: Swiss-Prot protein existence level 3. Putative integrase believed to be involved in the insertion of antibiotic resistance genes into plasmids and transposons. From Escherichia coli.
   2077..2181    -  CDS            tnpA (fragment): TN5P_ECOLX - Also known as tnp. Experimental evidence at protein level: Swiss-Prot protein existence level 1. Mediates transposition of transposon Tn5 by a 'cut and paste' mechanism. First, the monomeric transposase binds the 19 bp inverted DNA repeats flanking the transposon. Then, dimerization of the DNA- bound transposase creates a synaptic DNA complex. After nicking of the first DNA strand, excision of the transposon proceeds through a series of intermediates. The transposase then mediates the insertion of the transposon at a new site by strand transfer. The activity of the wild- type tran
   2272..2387    +  ncRNA          5S rRNA: Accession: RF00001 - 5S ribosomal RNA
   2391..2477    +  terminator     rrnB T1 terminator: Escherichia coli rrnB; transcription terminator T1 from the E. coli rrnB gene
   2569..2596    +  terminator     rrnB T2 terminator: transcription terminator T2 from the E. coli rrnB gene
   2687..2705    +  RBS            RBS (fragment): efficient ribosome binding site from bacteriophage T7 gene 10 (Olins and Rangwala, 1989)
   2713..3420    +  CDS            mCherry: mCherry is a basic (constitutively fluorescent) red fluorescent protein published in 2004, derived from Discosoma sp.. It is reported to be a very rapidly-maturing monomer with low acid sensitivity.
   3427..3448    -  protein_bind   CAP binding site: CAP binding activates transcription in the presence of cAMP. E. coli catabolite activator protein
   4306..4400    -  terminator     lambda t0 terminator: transcription terminator from phage lambda
   4441..5172    -  CDS            ermC: ERMC1_STAAU - Experimental evidence at transcript level: Swiss-Prot protein existence level 2. This protein produces a dimethylation of the adenine residue at position 2085 in 23S rRNA, resulting in reduced affinity between ribosomes and macrolide-lincosamide-streptogramin B antibiotics. From Staphylococcus aureus.
   5173..5277    -  promoter       AmpR promoter: bla
   5431..5478    +  terminator     T7 terminator: transcription terminator for bacteriophage T7 RNA polymerase
