[The description below was written by a language model from this plasmid's Addgene catalogue record and pLannotate feature annotations shown in this document.]
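Description:
pJKR-O-mphR is a bacterial expression plasmid designed as a macrolide biosensor for E. coli, producing a fluorescent signal that scales with macrolide concentration. It replicates from a p15A origin, which is compatible with ColE1-type plasmids and fits the stated aim of coexisting with the other pJKR plasmids. Selection is by spectinomycin through the aadA adenylyltransferase gene. The purpose field calls the plasmid medium copy, as expected for p15A, although the catalogue copy-number field says high copy. Short annotated fragments of Rep101, RSF ori, GmR, an integrase and Tn5 transposase appear to be small remnants or partial matches rather than functional parts.

The records disagree about the reporter. The purpose statement refers to GFP, but both the insert field and the feature table identify mCherry, and no GFP is annotated. The mCherry coding sequence sits behind a T7 gene 10-type ribosome binding site and is insulated from upstream transcription by the rrnB T1 and T2 terminators. The promoter and operator driving it are not annotated. The name implies control by MphR, a macrolide-responsive repressor, but no mphR coding sequence was called. An unannotated stretch of roughly 850 bp between the CAP binding site and the lambda t0 terminator might hold it, though the record does not confirm this.

A separate reverse-strand cassette expresses ermC from the AmpR (bla) promoter. ErmC methylates 23S rRNA and lowers ribosome affinity for macrolides, so it presumably lets host cells tolerate the inducer while it is being sensed. The plasmid is suited to reporting or titrating macrolide levels in living cells, alone or alongside compatible sensor plasmids.
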