Addgene plasmid #62570: pJKR-O-mphR
Purpose: Macrolide biosensor. Medium copy plasmid that expresses GFP proportional to macrolide concentration. Compatible with all other pJKR plasmids.
Depositing lab: George Church. Depositing organization: Harvard Medical School. Publication: Synthetic biosensors for precise gene control and real-time monitoring of metabolites. Rogers JK, Guzman CD, Taylor ND, Raman S, Anderson K, Church GM. Nucleic Acids Res. 2015 Jul 7. pii: gkv616. 10.1093/nar/gkv616 PubMed 26152303.
Backbone
  Vector backbone: p15a
  Vector type: Bacterial Expression
Growth in bacteria
  Bacterial resistance: Spectinomycin, 50 μg/mL
  Growth temperature: 37°C
  Growth strain: DH5alpha
  Copy number: High Copy
Gene/Insert
  Gene/Insert name: mCherry
Terms and licenses: Academic/Nonprofit Terms; Industry Terms: Not Available to Industry
How to cite: pJKR-O-mphR was a gift from George Church (Addgene plasmid # 62570 ; http://n2t.net/addgene:62570 ; RRID:Addgene_62570)
