>Addgene plasmid #62570 | pJKR-O-mphR | addgene partial sequence | sequence record 115698 | rrnB-T1-term-F 5'-ACGAAAGGCTCAGTCGAAAG-3'
CTGATCTGCGCGCGAGGCCAAGCGATCTTCTTCTTGTCCAAGATAAGCCTGTCTAGCTTCAAGTATGACG
GGCTGATATTGGGCCGGCAGGCGCTCCATTGCCCAGTCGGCAGCGACATCCTTCGGCGCGATTTTGCCGG
TTACTGCGCTGTACCAAATGCGGGACAACGTAAGCACTACATTTCGCTCATCGCCAGCCCAGTCGGGCGG
CGAGTTCCATAGCGTTAAGGTTTCATTTAGCGCCTCAAATAGATCCTGTTCAGGAACCGGATCAAAGAGT
TCCTCCGCCGCTGGACCTAC
