>Addgene plasmid #62570 | pJKR-O-mphR | addgene partial sequence | sequence record 117721 | T0term-F 5'-tgttcagaacgctcggttg-3'
GTTATTACGCGTGCGGCTGCAGCAGCTGGAAGTCGTCGTGTTCCGGGAACATCAGGCACAGGATCGCCGC
GATCTGCGCCAGAACGTGGTCCGCCAGTTCACCGTCCGGGTCAACCGCCCACTGCATGGTCGCACCCGCG
ATAACAGAGTGCAGCAGCAGTTCCGCCGCCGCCGGCGCACCCGGCGGCAGACGTTTACGGATACCTTCAA
CAACCGCACGGTTACGCTGGATCGCCAGGGTACGCAGTTCCGGAACCTGCAGTTCGTACCAAGAGATCAG
GTAGTTAACAGAGAAGTCGTTACGGGTGTTCATAGAACGAACCAGAACCTGCAGGAATTCCCACAGACCC
TGCGGACCCGCACCGATCGGGATCGCGTTCAGGTAGTGACGAACCTGTTCAACACCACGTTCCATCATAC
GAACCAGCAGGGTGTCACGGTTGGTGAAACGCTGGATCAGCGCCGCACGAGACAGACCAACTTCTTTCGC
AACACCAGACAGGGTGAATTCGATCGGACCGCAACGTTTCAGAACAACGGTCGCCGCTTCCAGAACTTCG
TCGTCAGATTTCAGTTTCGGACGCGGCATTTGTATTACCTCCTTATTTCAAAGTTAAACAAAATTATTTG
TAGAGGGAAACCGTTGTGGTCTCCCTGAATATAGCCTACGAGCCTTATGCATGC
