>Addgene plasmid #62570 | pJKR-O-mphR | addgene partial sequence | sequence record 117722 | mCherry-F 5'-ccccgtaatgcagaagaaga-3'
GAGATCAAGCAGAGGCTGAAGCTGAAGGACGGCGGCCACTACGACGCTGAGGTCAAGACCACCTACAAGG
CCAAGAAGCCCGTGCAGCTGCCCGGCGCCTACAACGTCAACATCAAGTTGGACATCACCTCCCACAACGA
GGACTACACCATCGTGGAACAGTACGAACGCGCCGAGGGCCGCCACTCCACCGGCGGCATGGACGAGCTG
TACAAGTAACTAATGAGTGAGCTAACTTACATTAATTGCGTTGCGCCTTAATTAACGGCACTCCTCAGCA
AATATAATGACCCTCTTGATAACCCAAGAGGGCATTTTTTAATGCCCATGGCGTTTACCACAGCTAACAC
CACGTCGTCCCTATCTGCTGCCCTAGGTCTATGAGTGGTTGCTGGATAACTTTACGGGCATGCATAAGGC
TCGTAGGCTATATTCAGGGAGACCACAACGGTTTCCCTCTACAAATAATTTTGTTTAACTTTGAAATAAG
GAGGTAATACAAATGCCGCGTCCGAAACTGAAATCTGACGACGAAGTTCTGGAAGCGGCGACCGTTGTTC
TGAAACGTTGCGGTCCGATCGAATTCACCCTGTCTGGTGTTGCGAAAGAAGTTGGTCTGTCTCGTGCGGC
GCTGATCCAGCGTTTCACCAACCGTGACACCCTGCTGGTTCGTATGATGGAACGTGGTGTTGAACAGGTT
CGTCACTACCTGAACGCGATCCCGATCGGTGCGGGTCCGCAGGGTCTGTGGGAATTCCC
